Addgene plasmid #199079: pGLDV_16 [38e4G]
Purpose: (Empty Backbone) Even assembly vector with sfGFP dropout for Even level assemblies
Depositing lab: Charlie Gilbert & Nili Ostrov & Cultivarium Tools. Depositing organization: Cultivarium, Convergent Research. Publication: A scalable framework for high-throughput identification of functional origins of replication in non-model bacteria. Gilbert C, Brumwell SL, Crits-Christoph A, Kang SC, Martin-Moldes Z, Alsharif W, Esmurria A, Nguyen M-A, Lee HH, Ostrov N. bioRxiv 2023.05.19.541510 10.1101/2023.05.19.541510.
Backbone
  Vector backbone: n/a
  Vector type: Synthetic Biology
Growth in bacteria
  Bacterial resistance: Chloramphenicol, 25 μg/mL
  Growth temperature: 37°C
  Growth strain: E. coli Zymo 10B
  Growth instructions: Supplement LB growth medium with 2% glucose (w/v)
  Copy number: High Copy
Gene/Insert
  Gene/Insert name: None
Resource information
  A portion of this plasmid was derived from a plasmid made by: Jim Haseloff (Pollak et al. 2018 https://doi.org/10.1111/nph.15625)
Terms and licenses: Academic/Nonprofit Terms; Industry Terms: Not Available to Industry
Depositor comments: For standard propagation, supplement LB growth medium with 2% glucose (w/v) to repress sfYFP dropout expression, otherwise escape mutants may arise.
How to cite: pGLDV_16 [38e4G] was a gift from Charlie Gilbert & Nili Ostrov & Cultivarium Tools (Addgene plasmid # 199079 ; http://n2t.net/addgene:199079 ; RRID:Addgene_199079)
