[The description below was written by a language model from this plasmid's Addgene catalogue record and pLannotate feature annotations shown in this document.]
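Description:
pGLDV_16 [38e4G] is a small (about 3.2 kb) empty-backbone synthetic biology vector intended as a receiver plasmid for "Even" level assemblies in a hierarchical, alternating odd/even DNA assembly scheme. The record notes that part of the plasmid derives from a previously published assembly toolkit, and lists no named parental backbone and no insert. It is propagated in E. coli from a high-copy ColE1/pMB1/pUC-type origin of replication and selected with chloramphenicol. Resistance comes from a cat (chloramphenicol acetyltransferase) gene driven by its native cat promoter and followed by a phage lambda t0 terminator.

The functional payload is a superfolder GFP coding sequence that acts as a dropout marker. In this kind of design, the fluorescent cassette occupies the cloning site and is replaced by the assembled parts, so correct assemblies yield non-fluorescent colonies while uncut or re-ligated vector remains fluorescent. The feature table does not annotate the promoter driving sfGFP or the restriction sites flanking the cassette, so these are not stated. However, the depositor comment that glucose represses dropout expression implies a catabolite-sensitive promoter, and strong unrepressed expression is said to favour escape mutants. That comment calls the marker "sfYFP", whereas the stated purpose and the sequence annotation both identify it as sfGFP. A short lacZα fragment is also detected, probably a remnant of earlier vector construction rather than a working screening marker. The associated work concerns high-throughput identification of functional origins of replication in non-model bacteria, where vectors like this serve as intermediate assembly chassis for building plasmid libraries.
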