Features (pLannotate 1.2.2; 6 found; start..end, strand, type, name):
    263..976     +  CDS            superfolder GFP: GFP variant that folds robustly even when fused to poorly folded proteins (Pédelacq et al., 2006)
   1412..2000    -  rep_origin     ori: high-copy-number ColE1/pMB1/pBR322/pUC origin of replication
   2133..2227    -  terminator     lambda t0 terminator: transcription terminator from phage lambda
   2251..2907    -  CDS            cat: CAT_ECOLX - Experimental evidence at protein level: Swiss-Prot protein existence level 1. This enzyme is an effector of chloramphenicol resistance in bacteria. From Escherichia coli. This protein is used as a marker in many commonly used cloning vectors, such as pACYC184.
   2908..3010    -  promoter       cat promoter: promoter of the E. coli cat gene encoding chloramphenicol acetyltransferase
   3085..3128    -  CDS            lacZα (fragment): LacZα fragment of β-galactosidase; lacZ fragment
>Addgene plasmid #199079 | pGLDV_16 [38e4G] | addgene full sequence | sequence record 397973 | Addgene NGS Result
TAGCGTGCGAACAGCACGCTATTGTTGTATCATTACTCGCATCCATTCTCAGGCTGTCTCGTCTCGTCTC
CGAGGTCTCAGCTTAATGTGAAGAGCGAAAGTGAAACGTGATTTCATGCGTCATTTTGAACATTTTGTAA
ATCTTATTTAATAATGTGTGCGGCAATTCACATTTAATTTATGAATGTTTTCTTAACATCGCGGCAACTC
AAGAAACGGCAGGTTCGGATCTTAGCTACTAGAGAAAGAGGAGAAATACTAGATGCGTAAAGGCGAAGAA
CTGTTCACTGGTGTCGTCCCTATTCTGGTGGAACTGGATGGTGATGTCAACGGTCATAAGTTTTCCGTGC
GTGGCGAGGGTGAAGGTGACGCAACTAATGGTAAACTGACGCTGAAGTTCATCTGTACTACTGGTAAACT
GCCGGTTCCTTGGCCGACTCTGGTAACGACGCTGACTTATGGTGTTCAGTGCTTTGCTCGTTATCCGGAC
CATATGAAGCAGCATGACTTCTTCAAGTCCGCCATGCCGGAAGGCTATGTGCAGGAACGCACGATTTCCT
TTAAGGATGACGGCACGTACAAAACGCGTGCGGAAGTGAAATTTGAAGGCGATACCCTGGTAAACCGCAT
TGAGCTGAAAGGCATTGACTTTAAAGAGGACGGCAATATCCTGGGCCATAAGCTGGAATACAATTTTAAC
AGCCACAATGTTTACATCACCGCCGATAAACAAAAAAATGGCATTAAAGCGAATTTTAAAATTCGCCACA
ACGTGGAGGATGGCAGCGTGCAGCTGGCTGATCACTACCAGCAAAACACTCCAATCGGTGATGGTCCTGT
TCTGCTGCCAGACAATCACTATCTGAGCACGCAAAGCGTTCTGTCTAAAGATCCGAACGAGAAACGCGAT
CATATGGTTCTGCTGGAGTTCGTAACCGCAGCGGGCATCACGCATGGTATGGATGAACTGTACAAATGAT
TCAGCCAAAAAACTTAAGACCGCCGGTCTTGTCCACTACCTTGCAGTAATGCGGTGGACAGGATCGGCGG
TTTTCTTTTCTCTTCTCAAGCTCTTCAGGTACGCTTGAGACCACCCCAGGATACATAGATTACCACAACT
CCGAGCCCTTCCACCTAGCGTGCTAACCACGCACGCTATTGTTGTATAGGCTAGGTGGAGGCTCAGTGAT
GATAAGTCTGCGATGGTGGATGCATGTGTCATGGTCATAGCTGTTTCCTGTGTGAAATTGTTATCCGCTC
AGAGGGCACAATCCTATTCCGCGCTATCCGACAATCTCCAAGACATTAGGTGGAGTTCAGTTCGGCGTAT
GGCATATGTCGCTGGAAAGAACATGTGAGCAAAAGGCCAGCAAAAGGCCAGGAACCGTAAAAAGGCCGCG
TTGCTGGCGTTTTTCCATAGGCTCCGCCCCCCTGACGAGCATCACAAAAATCGACGCTCAAGTCAGAGGT
GGCGAAACCCGACAGGACTATAAAGATACCAGGCGTTTCCCCCTGGAAGCTCCCTCGTGCGCTCTCCTGT
TCCGACCCTGCCGCTTACCGGATACCTGTCCGCCTTTCTCCCTTCGGGAAGCGTGGCGCTTTCTCATAGC
TCACGCTGTAGGTATCTCAGTTCGGTGTAGGTCGTTCGCTCCAAGCTGGGCTGTGTGCACGAACCCCCCG
TTCAGCCCGACCGCTGCGCCTTATCCGGTAACTATCGTCTTGAGTCCAACCCGGTAAGACACGACTTATC
GCCACTGGCAGCAGCCACTGGTAACAGGATTAGCAGAGCGAGGTATGTAGGCGGTGCTACAGAGTTCTTG
AAGTGGTGGCCTAACTACGGCTACACTAGAAGAACAGTATTTGGTATCTGCGCTCTGCTGAAGCCAGTTA
CCTTCGGAAAAAGAGTTGGTAGCTCTTGATCCGGCAAACAAACCACCGCTGGTAGCGGTGGTTTTTTTGT
TTGCAAGCAGCAGATTACGCGCAGAAAAAAAGGATCTCAAGAAGATCCTTTGATCTTTTCTACGGGGTCT
GACGCTCTATTCAACAAAGCCGCCGTCCCGTCAAGTCAGCGTAAATGGGTAGGGGGCTTCAAATCGTCCC
CCCATACGATATAAGTTGTTACTAGTGCTTGGATTCTCACCAATAAAAAACGCCCGGCGGCAACCGAGCG
TTCTGAACAAATCCAGATGGAGTTCTGAGGTCATTACTGGATCTATCAACAGGAGTCCAAGCGAGCTCGA
TATCAAATTACGCCCCGCCCTGCCACTCATCGCAGTACTGTTGTAATTCATTAAGCATTCTGCCGACATG
GAAGCCATCACAAACGGCATGATGAACCTGAATCGCCAGCGGCATCAGCACCTTGTCGCCTTGCGTATAA
TATTTGCCCATGGTGAAAACGGGGGCGAAGAAGTTGTCCATATTGGCCACGTTTAAATCAAAACTGGTGA
AACTCACCCAGGGATTGGCTGAGACGAAAAACATATTCTCAATAAACCCTTTAGGGAAATAGGCCAGGTT
TTCACCGTAACACGCCACATCTTGCGAATATATGTGTAGAAACTGCCGGAAATCGTCGTGGTATTCACTC
CAGAGCGATGAAAACGTTTCAGTTTGCTCATGGAAAACGGTGTAACAAGGGTGAACACTATCCCATATCA
CCAGCTCACCGTCTTTCATTGCCATACGAAATTCCGGATGAGCATTCATCAGGCGGGCAAGAATGTGAAT
AAAGGCCGGATAAAACTTGTGCTTATTTTTCTTTACGGTCTTTAAAAAGGCCGTAATATCCAGCTGAACG
GTCTGGTTATAGGTACATTGAGCAACTGACTGAAATGCCTCAAAATGTTCTTTACGATGCCATTGGGATA
TATCAACGGTGGTATATCCAGTGATTTTTTTCTCCATTTTAGCTTCCTTAGCTCCTGAAAATCTCGATAA
CTCAAAAAATACGCCCGGTAGTGATCTTATTTCATTATGGTGAAAGTTGGAACCTCTTACGTGCCGATCA
ACGTCTCATTGATACCTGAAACAAAACCCATCGTACGGCCAAGGAAGTCTCCAATAACTGTGATCCACCA
CAAGCGCCAGGGTTTTCCCAGTCACGACGTTGTAAAACGACGGCCAGTCATGCATAATCCGCACGCATCT
GGAATAAGGAAGTGCCATTCCGCCTGACCT
